Addgene plasmid #230485: AiP14284 - pAAV-AiE0356h_3xC1-minBG-SYFP2-WPRE3-BGHpA (Alias: CN4284)
Purpose: AiE0356h_3xC1 is an enhancer sequence, designed to drive AAV-mediated transgene expression in specific populations of brain cells
Depositing lab: Allen Institute for Brain Science & Jonathan Ting. Depositing organization: Allen Institute. Publication: A suite of enhancer AAVs and transgenic mouse lines for genetic access to cortical cell types. Ben-Simon Y, Hooper M, Narayan S, Daigle TL, Dwivedi D, Way SW, Oster A, Stafford DA, Mich JK, Taormina MJ, Martinez RA, Opitz-Araya X, Roth JR, Alexander JR, Allen S, Amster A, Arbuckle J, Ayala A, Baker PM, Bakken TE, Barcelli T, Barta S, Bendrick J, Bertagnolli D, Bielstein C, Bishwakarma P, Bowlus J, Boyer G, Brouner K, Casian B, Casper T, Chakka AB, Chakrabarty R, Chance RK, Chavan S, Clark M, Colbert K, Collman F, Daniel S, Departee M, DiValentin P, Donadio N, Dotson N, Egdorf T, Fliss T, Gabitto M, Garcia J, Gary A, Gasperini M, Gloe J, Goldy J, Gore BB, Graybuck L, Greisman N, Haeseleer F, Halterman C, Haradon Z, Hastings SD, Helback O, Ho W, Hockemeyer D, Huang C, Huff S, Hunker A, Johansen N, Jones D, Juneau Z, Kalmbach B, Kannan M, Khem S, Kussick E, Kutsal R, Larsen R, Lee C, Lee AY, Leibly M, Lenz GH, Li S, Liang E, Lusk N, Madigan Z, Malloy J, Malone J, McCue R, Melchor J, Mollenkopf T, Moosman S, Morin E, Newman D, Ng L, Ngo K, Omstead V, Otto S, Oyama A, Pena N, Pham T, Phillips E, Pom CA, Potekhina L, Ransford S, Ray PL, Rette D, Reynoldson C, Rimorin C, Rocha D, Ruiz A, Sanchez REA, Sawyer L, Sedeno-Cortes A, Sevigny JP, Shapovalova N, Shepard N, Shulga L, Sigler AR, Siverts L, Soliman S, Somasundaram S, Staats B, Stewart K, Szelenyi E, Tieu M, Trader C, Tran A, van Velthoven CTJ, Walker M, Wang Y, Weed N, Wirthlin M, Wood T, Wynalda B, Yao Z, Zhou T, Ariza J, Dee N, Reding M, Ronellenfitch K, Mufti S, Sunkin SM, Smith KA, Esposito L, Waters J, Thyagarajan B, Yao S, Lein ES, Zeng H, Levi BP, Ngai J, Ting JT, Tasic B. Cell. 2025 May 16:S0092-8674(25)00513-6. doi: 10.1016/j.cell.2025.05.002. PubMed 40403729.
Backbone
  Vector backbone: pAAV2
  Vector type: AAV
Growth in bacteria
  Bacterial resistance: Ampicillin, 100 μg/mL
  Growth temperature: 37°C
  Growth strain: NEB Stable
  Copy number: High Copy
Gene/Insert
  Gene/Insert name: SYFP2
  Species: Synthetic
  Promoter: minBG
  Cloning method: Gibson Cloning
Terms and licenses: Academic/Nonprofit Terms; Industry Terms: Not Available to Industry
How to cite: AiP14284 - pAAV-AiE0356h_3xC1-minBG-SYFP2-WPRE3-BGHpA (Alias: CN4284) was a gift from Allen Institute for Brain Science & Jonathan Ting (Addgene plasmid # 230485 ; http://n2t.net/addgene:230485 ; RRID:Addgene_230485)
