[The description below was written by a language model from this plasmid's Addgene catalogue record and pLannotate feature annotations shown in this document.]
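Description:
AiP14284 - pAAV-AiE0356h_3xC1-minBG-SYFP2-WPRE3-BGHpA (alias CN4284) is a 4,667 nt AAV transfer plasmid on a pAAV2 backbone, used to package a recombinant adeno-associated virus genome that reports enhancer activity in brain cells. In bacteria it is maintained as a high-copy plasmid through a ColE1/pUC-type origin and selected with ampicillin via the β-lactamase gene and its own promoter. The backbone also carries an f1 phage origin and small remnants of the pBR322 bom and rop regions. The record lists a recombination-deficient growth strain, a common choice for plasmids whose ITR repeats are prone to rearrangement.

The payload lies between AAV2 inverted terminal repeats, which provide the cis signals for genome replication and encapsidation. The right ITR is annotated in full, whereas only two short fragments are detected on the left. The annotation software assigned no features between the left ITR and the reporter. By the construct name and catalogue fields, this stretch holds the AiE0356h_3xC1 enhancer followed by the minBG minimal promoter. The name suggests a triplicated core of the enhancer, but the record does not spell this out. A minimal promoter has little activity on its own, so expression of the downstream SYFP2 yellow fluorescent protein depends on the enhancer, restricting fluorescence to cells where it is active. Two adjacent WPRE fragments, consistent with the shortened WPRE3 element, boost transcript stability and expression, and a bovine growth hormone polyadenylation signal ends the transcript.

The stated purpose is enhancer-driven, AAV-mediated transgene expression in specific brain cell populations. The record does not name the targeted population, although the associated work concerns genetic access to cortical cell types.
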