Features (pLannotate 1.2.2; 14 found; start..end, strand, type, name):
     12..39      +  repeat_region  AAV2 ITR (fragment): inverted terminal repeat of adeno-associated virus serotype 2 inverted
     68..95      +  repeat_region  AAV2 ITR (fragment): inverted terminal repeat of adeno-associated virus serotype 2 inverted
    685..1401    +  CDS            SYFP2: SYFP2 is a basic (constitutively fluorescent) yellow fluorescent protein published in 2006, derived from Aequorea victoria. It is reported to be a very rapidly-maturing monomer with moderate acid sensitivity.
   1441..1598    +  misc_feature   WPRE (fragment): woodchuck hepatitis virus posttranscriptional regulatory element
   1604..1684    +  misc_feature   WPRE (fragment): woodchuck hepatitis virus posttranscriptional regulatory element
   1701..1812    +  polyA_signal   bGH poly(A) signal: bovine growth hormone polyadenylation signal
   1930..2070    +  repeat_region  AAV2 ITR: inverted terminal repeat of adeno-associated virus serotype 2 inverted
   2075..2126    -  misc_feature   bom (fragment): basis of mobility region from pBR322
   2145..2600    +  rep_origin     f1 ori (sequence partly withheld): f1 bacteriophage origin of replication; arrow indicates direction of (+) strand synthesis
   2601..2650    -  misc_feature   bom (fragment): basis of mobility region from pBR322
   2752..2787    -  CDS            rop (fragment): Rop protein, which maintains plasmids at low copy number; rop
   2882..2986    +  promoter       AmpR promoter: bla
   2987..3847    +  CDS            AmpR: β-lactamase; bla; confers resistance to ampicillin, carbenicillin, and related antibiotics
   4018..4606    +  rep_origin     ori: high-copy-number ColE1/pMB1/pBR322/pUC origin of replication
>Addgene plasmid #230485 | AiP14284 - pAAV-AiE0356h_3xC1-minBG-SYFP2-WPRE3-BGHpA (Alias: CN4284) | addgene full sequence | sequence record 470849 | Addgene NGS Result
CCTGCAGGCAGCTGCGCGCTCGCTCGCTCACTGAGGCCGCCCGGGCGTCGGGCGACCTTTGGTCGCCCGG
CCTCAGTGAGCGAGCGAGCGCGCAGAGAGGGAGTGGCCAACTCCATCACTAGGGGTTCCTGCGGCCGCAC
GCGTGAGGTGGAGTGAAGACTGAGAGGGGTGGTAGGGGGAGATGAGGCCGGGAGGAGGAGAGTACACCCT
CAGGGATGGAGAGCCAACAAAGATTCTAAACGAGGAGTTCTGCAGTGAGACTGGCATTTTGGAACAATCG
TCCTGGTTTTGGAGGTGGAGTGAAGACTGAGAGGGGTGGTAGGGGGAGATGAGGCCGGGAGGAGGAGAGT
ACACCCTCAGGGATGGAGAGCCAACAAAGATTCTAAACGAGGAGTTCTGCAGTGAGACTGGCATTTTGGA
ACAATCGTCCTGGTTTTGGAGGTGGAGTGAAGACTGAGAGGGGTGGTAGGGGGAGATGAGGCCGGGAGGA
GGAGAGTACACCCTCAGGGATGGAGAGCCAACAAAGATTCTAAACGAGGAGTTCTGCAGTGAGACTGGCA
TTTTGGAACAATCGTCCTGGTTTTGGAGCTCGGGCTGGGCATAAAAGTCAGGGCAGAGCCATCTATTGCT
TACATTTGCTTCTGGGATCCAGATCTTTCGAAGCTAGCGCTACCGGTCGCCACCATGGTGAGCAAGGGCG
AGGAGCTGTTCACCGGGGTGGTGCCCATCCTGGTCGAGCTGGACGGCGACGTAAACGGCCACAAGTTCAG
CGTGTCCGGCGAGGGCGAGGGCGATGCCACCTACGGCAAGCTGACCCTGAAGCTGATCTGCACCACCGGC
AAGCTGCCCGTGCCCTGGCCCACCCTCGTGACCACCCTGGGCTACGGCGTGCAGTGCTTCGCCCGCTACC
CCGACCACATGAAGCAGCACGACTTCTTCAAGTCCGCCATGCCCGAAGGCTACGTCCAGGAGCGCACCAT
CTTCTTCAAGGACGACGGCAACTACAAGACCCGCGCCGAGGTGAAGTTCGAGGGCGACACCCTGGTGAAC
CGCATCGAGCTGAAGGGCATCGACTTCAAGGAGGACGGCAACATCCTGGGGCACAAGCTGGAGTACAACT
ACAACAGCCACAACGTCTATATCACCGCCGACAAGCAGAAGAACGGCATCAAGGCCAACTTCAAGATCCG
CCACAACATCGAGGACGGCGGCGTGCAGCTCGCCGACCACTACCAGCAGAACACCCCCATCGGCGACGGC
CCCGTGCTGCTGCCCGACAACCACTACCTGAGCTACCAGTCCAAGCTGAGCAAAGACCCCAACGAGAAGC
GCGATCACATGGTCCTGCTGGAGTTCGTGACCGCCGCCGGGATCACTCTCGGCATGGACGAGCTGTACAA
GTAAGTCGACGGCGCGCCGCGGCCGCGAATTCGATATCATAATCAACCTCTGGATTACAAAATTTGTGAA
AGATTGACTGGTATTCTTAACTATGTTGCTCCTTTTACGCTATGTGGATACGCTGCTTTAATGCCTTTGT
ATCATGCTATTGCTTCCCGTATGGCTTTCATTTTCTCCTCCTTGTATAAATCCTGGTTAGTTCTTGCCAC
GGCGGAACTCATCGCCGCCTGCCTTGCCCGCTGCTGGACAGGGGCTCGGCTGTTGGGCACTGACAATTCC
GTGGCTCGAGAGATCTTCGACTGTGCCTTCTAGTTGCCAGCCATCTGTTGTTTGCCCCTCCCCCGTGCCT
TCCTTGACCCTGGAAGGTGCCACTCCCACTGTCCTTTCCTAATAAAATGAGGAAATTGCATCGCATTGTC
TGAGTAGGTGTCATTCTATTCTGGGGGGTGGGGTGGGGCAGGACAGCAAGGGGGAGGATTGGGAAGACAA
TAGCAGGCATGAGATCTCACGTGCGGACCGAGCGGCCGCAGGAACCCCTAGTGATGGAGTTGGCCACTCC
CTCTCTGCGCGCTCGCTCGCTCACTGAGGCCGGGCGACCAAAGGTCGCCCGACGCCCGGGCTTTGCCCGG
GCGGCCTCAGTGAGCGAGCGAGCGCGCAGCTGCCTGCAGGGGCGCCTGATGCGGTATTTTCTCCTTACGC
ATCTGTGCGGTATTTCACACCGCATA
[95 nt withheld, positions 2127-2221]
T
[46 nt withheld, positions 2223-2268]
C
[141 nt withheld, positions 2270-2410]
CCTTTGACGTTGGAGTCCACGTTCTTT
[37 nt withheld, positions 2438-2474]
ACTCTATCTCGGGCTATTCTTTTGATTTATAAGGGATTTTGCCGATTTCGGTCTATTGGTTAAAAAATGA
GCTGATTTAACAAAAATTTAACGCGAATTTTAACAAAATATTAACGTTTACAATTTTATGGTGCACTCTC
AGTACAATCTGCTCTGATGCCGCATAGTTAAGCCAGCCCCGACACCCGCCAACACCCGCTGACGCGCCCT
GACGGGCTTGTCTGCTCCCGGCATCCGCTTACAGACAAGCTGTGACCGTCTCCGGGAGCTGCATGTGTCA
GAGGTTTTCACCGTCATCACCGAAACGCGCGAGACGAAAGGGCCTCGTGATACGCCTATTTTTATAGGTT
AATGTCATGATAATAATGGTTTCTTAGACGTCAGGTGGCACTTTTCGGGGAAATGTGCGCGGAACCCCTA
TTTGTTTATTTTTCTAAATACATTCAAATATGTATCCGCTCATGAGACAATAACCCTGATAAATGCTTCA
ATAATATTGAAAAAGGAAGAGTATGAGTATTCAACATTTCCGTGTCGCCCTTATTCCCTTTTTTGCGGCA
TTTTGCCTTCCTGTTTTTGCTCACCCAGAAACGCTGGTGAAAGTAAAAGATGCTGAAGATCAGTTGGGTG
CACGAGTGGGTTACATCGAACTGGATCTCAACAGCGGTAAGATCCTTGAGAGTTTTCGCCCCGAAGAACG
TTTTCCAATGATGAGCACTTTTAAAGTTCTGCTATGTGGCGCGGTATTATCCCGTATTGACGCCGGGCAA
GAGCAACTCGGTCGCCGCATACACTATTCTCAGAATGACTTGGTTGAGTACTCACCAGTCACAGAAAAGC
ATCTTACGGATGGCATGACAGTAAGAGAATTATGCAGTGCTGCCATAACCATGAGTGATAACACTGCGGC
CAACTTACTTCTGACAACGATCGGAGGACCGAAGGAGCTAACCGCTTTTTTGCACAACATGGGGGATCAT
GTAACTCGCCTTGATCGTTGGGAACCGGAGCTGAATGAAGCCATACCAAACGACGAGCGTGACACCACGA
TGCCTGTAGCAATGGCAACAACGTTGCGCAAACTATTAACTGGCGAACTACTTACTCTAGCTTCCCGGCA
ACAATTAATAGACTGGATGGAGGCGGATAAAGTTGCAGGACCACTTCTGCGCTCGGCCCTTCCGGCTGGC
TGGTTTATTGCTGATAAATCTGGAGCCGGTGAGCGTGGGTCTCGCGGTATCATTGCAGCACTGGGGCCAG
ATGGTAAGCCCTCCCGTATCGTAGTTATCTACACGACGGGGAGTCAGGCAACTATGGATGAACGAAATAG
ACAGATCGCTGAGATAGGTGCCTCACTGATTAAGCATTGGTAACTGTCAGACCAAGTTTACTCATATATA
CTTTAGATTGATTTAAAACTTCATTTTTAATTTAAAAGGATCTAGGTGAAGATCCTTTTTGATAATCTCA
TGACCAAAATCCCTTAACGTGAGTTTTCGTTCCACTGAGCGTCAGACCCCGTAGAAAAGATCAAAGGATC
TTCTTGAGATCCTTTTTTTCTGCGCGTAATCTGCTGCTTGCAAACAAAAAAACCACCGCTACCAGCGGTG
GTTTGTTTGCCGGATCAAGAGCTACCAACTCTTTTTCCGAAGGTAACTGGCTTCAGCAGAGCGCAGATAC
CAAATACTGTTCTTCTAGTGTAGCCGTAGTTAGGCCACCACTTCAAGAACTCTGTAGCACCGCCTACATA
CCTCGCTCTGCTAATCCTGTTACCAGTGGCTGCTGCCAGTGGCGATAAGTCGTGTCTTACCGGGTTGGAC
TCAAGACGATAGTTACCGGATAAGGCGCAGCGGTCGGGCTGAACGGGGGGTTCGTGCACACAGCCCAGCT
TGGAGCGAACGACCTACACCGAACTGAGATACCTACAGCGTGAGCTATGAGAAAGCGCCACGCTTCCCGA
AGGGAGAAAGGCGGACAGGTATCCGGTAAGCGGCAGGGTCGGAACAGGAGAGCGCACGAGGGAGCTTCCA
GGGGGAAACGCCTGGTATCTTTATAGTCCTGTCGGGTTTCGCCACCTCTGACTTGAGCGTCGATTTTTGT
GATGCTCGTCAGGGGGGCGGAGCCTATGGAAAAACGCCAGCAACGCGGCCTTTTTACGGTTCCTGGCCTT
TTGCTGGCCTTTTGCTCACATGT
